Addgene plasmid #209910: pPBbsr2-AREG-ScNeo
Purpose: To monitor the status of Amphiregulin, the plasmid encodes a recombinant AREG fused extracellularly to the mScarlet fluorescent protein and intracellularly to the mNeonGreen fluorescent protein
Depositing lab: Michiyuki Matsuda. Depositing organization: Kyoto University, Graduate School of Biostudies. Publication: Low-affinity ligands of the epidermal growth factor receptor are long-range signal transmitters in collective cell migration of epithelial cells. Deguchi E, Lin S, Hirayama D, Matsuda K, Tanave A, Sumiyama K, Tsukiji S, Otani T, Furuse M, Sorkin A, Matsuda M, Terai K. Cell Rep. 2024 Nov 14;43(11):114986. doi: 10.1016/j.celrep.2024.114986. PubMed 39546398.
Backbone
  Vector backbone: pPBbsr2
  Backbone size w/o insert (bp): 6800
  Total vector size (bp): 8988
  Vector type: Mammalian Expression
  Selectable markers: Blasticidin
Growth in bacteria
  Bacterial resistance: Ampicillin, 100 μg/mL
  Growth temperature: 37°C
  Growth strain: DH5alpha
  Copy number: Unknown
Gene/Insert
  Gene/Insert name: AREG-ScNeo
  Species: H. sapiens (human)
  Insert size (bp): 2199
  Entrez Gene: AREG (a.k.a. AR, AREGB, CRDGF, SDGF)
  Tag / fusion protein: mScarlet; mNeonGreen
Terms and licenses: Academic/Nonprofit Terms; Industry Terms: Not Available to Industry
How to cite: pPBbsr2-AREG-ScNeo was a gift from Michiyuki Matsuda (Addgene plasmid # 209910 ; http://n2t.net/addgene:209910 ; RRID:Addgene_209910)
