[The description below was written by a language model from this plasmid's Addgene catalogue record and pLannotate feature annotations shown in this document.]
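Description:
pPBbsr2-AREG-ScNeo is a mammalian expression plasmid of about 9 kb, built on the pPBbsr2 backbone. It carries a dual-colour reporter version of human amphiregulin (AREG), a ligand of the epidermal growth factor receptor. In bacteria it is maintained through a high-copy ColE1/pUC-type origin and selected with ampicillin via the AmpR β-lactamase gene. An f1 origin, T7 and T3 promoters, and lacZα/lac promoter remnants are leftovers of a phagemid-type cloning backbone. The "PB" in the backbone name suggests a piggyBac transposon design, but no transposon terminal repeats are annotated in the feature table, so the record does not confirm this.

The payload is driven by a CAG-type promoter, made up of the CMV enhancer, the chicken β-actin promoter and a chimeric β-actin/β-globin intron, which gives strong constitutive expression in mammalian cells. The roughly 2.2 kb AREG-ScNeo insert encodes amphiregulin with mScarlet fused on the extracellular side and mNeonGreen on the intracellular side. The two fluorescent proteins are annotated, while the AREG-derived segments around and between them are not. Downstream, an EMCV IRES links the blasticidin S deaminase gene (bsr) to the same transcript, which ends at a bGH polyadenylation signal, so blasticidin-resistant cells should also express the reporter.

The stated purpose is to monitor the status of amphiregulin. With a red tag on the ectodomain and a green tag on the cytoplasmic tail, the two signals should coincide in the intact membrane-anchored precursor. Release of the extracellular portion would presumably separate them. The associated publication concerns EGFR ligands as signal transmitters during collective migration of epithelial cells.
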