Features (pLannotate 1.2.2; 24 found; start..end, strand, type, name):
     30..458     -  rep_origin     f1 ori (sequence partly withheld): f1 bacteriophage origin of replication; arrow indicates direction of (+) strand synthesis
    463..618     -  CDS            lacZα (fragment): LacZα fragment of β-galactosidase; lacZ fragment
    626..644     +  promoter       T7 promoter: promoter for bacteriophage T7 RNA polymerase
   1011..1390    +  enhancer       CMV enhancer: human cytomegalovirus immediate early enhancer
   1392..1665    +  promoter       chicken β-actin promoter: No description available
   1666..2682    +  intron         chimeric intron: chimera between introns from chicken β-actin and rabbit β-globin
   3073..3768    +  CDS            mScarlet: mScarlet is a basic (constitutively fluorescent) red fluorescent protein published in 2016, derived from synthetic construct. It has moderate acid sensitivity.
   4243..4950    +  CDS            mNeonGreen: mNeonGreen is a basic (constitutively fluorescent) green/yellow fluorescent protein published in 2013, derived from Branchiostoma lanceolatum. It is reported to be a very rapidly-maturing monomer with moderate acid sensitivity.
   5045..5606    +  misc_feature   IRES: internal ribosome entry site (IRES) of the encephalomyocarditis virus (EMCV)
   5615..6034    +  CDS            bsr: BSR_BACCE - Experimental evidence at protein level: Swiss-Prot protein existence level 1. Catalyzes the deamination of the cytosine moiety of the antibiotics blasticidin S, cytomycin and acetylblasticidin S. From Bacillus cereus.
   6083..6307    +  polyA_signal   bGH poly(A) signal: bovine growth hormone polyadenylation signal
   6311..6327    +  promoter       SV40 promoter (fragment): SV40 enhancer and early promoter
   6378..6394    -  protein_bind   lac operator: The lac repressor binds to the lac operator to inhibit transcription in E. coli. This inhibition can be relieved by adding lactose or isopropyl-β-D-thiogalactopyranoside (IPTG). lac repressor encoded by lacI
   6402..6432    -  promoter       lac promoter: promoter for the E. coli lac operon
   6447..6468    -  protein_bind   CAP binding site: CAP binding activates transcription in the presence of cAMP. E. coli catabolite activator protein
   6481..6520    -  CDS            lacI (fragment): lac repressor; lacI; The lac repressor binds to the lac operator to inhibit transcription in E. coli. This inhibition can be relieved by adding lactose or isopropyl-β-D-thiogalactopyranoside (IPTG).
   6805..6823    -  promoter       T3 promoter: promoter for bacteriophage T3 RNA polymerase
   6868..6884    -  protein_bind   lac operator: The lac repressor binds to the lac operator to inhibit transcription in E. coli. This inhibition can be relieved by adding lactose or isopropyl-β-D-thiogalactopyranoside (IPTG). lac repressor encoded by lacI
   6892..6922    -  promoter       lac promoter: promoter for the E. coli lac operon
   6937..6958    -  protein_bind   CAP binding site: CAP binding activates transcription in the presence of cAMP. E. coli catabolite activator protein
   6971..7063    -  CDS            lacI (fragment): lac repressor; lacI; The lac repressor binds to the lac operator to inhibit transcription in E. coli. This inhibition can be relieved by adding lactose or isopropyl-β-D-thiogalactopyranoside (IPTG).
   7246..7834    -  rep_origin     ori: high-copy-number ColE1/pMB1/pBR322/pUC origin of replication
   8005..8865    -  CDS            AmpR: β-lactamase; bla; confers resistance to ampicillin, carbenicillin, and related antibiotics
   8866..8970    -  promoter       AmpR promoter: bla
>Addgene plasmid #209910 | pPBbsr2-AREG-ScNeo | addgene full sequence | sequence record 416693 | Addgene NGS Result
CTAAATTGTAAGCGTTAATATTTTGTTAAAATTCGCGTTAAATTTTTGTTAAATCAGCTCATTTTTTAAC
CAATAGGCCGAAATCGGCAAAATCCCTTATAAATCAAAAGAATAGACCGAGATAGGGT
[37 nt withheld, positions 129-165]
AAAGAACGTGGACTCCAACGTCAAAGG
[49 nt withheld, positions 193-241]
T
[91 nt withheld, positions 243-333]
G
[124 nt withheld, positions 335-458]
CCCATTCGCCATTCAGGCTGCGCAACTGTTGGGAAGGGCGATCGGTGCGGGCCTCTTCGCTATTACGCCA
GCTGGCGAAAGGGGGATGTGCTGCAAGGCGATTAAGTTGGGTAACGCCAGGGTTTTCCCAGTCACGACGT
TGTAAAACGACGGCCAGTGAGCGCGCGTAATACGACTCACTATAGGGCGAATTGGGGCGCGCCATTCTAG
ATTAACCCTAGAAAGATAGTCTGCGTAAAATTGACGCATGCATTCTTGAAATATTGCTCTCTCTTTCTAA
ATAGCGCGAATCCGTCGCTGTGCATTTAGGACATCTCAGTCGCCGCTTGGAGCTCCCGTGAGGCGTGCTT
GTCAATGCGGTAAGTGTCACTGATTTTGAACTATAACGACCGCGTGAGTCAAAATGACGCATGATTATCT
TTTACGTGACTTTTAAGATTTAACTCATACGATAATTATATTGTTATTTCATGTTCTACTTACGTGATAA
CTTATTATATATATATTTTCTTGTTATAGATATCAACTAGAATGCTAGCATGGGCCCATCTCGACATTGA
TTATTGACTAGTTATTAATAGTAATCAATTACGGGGTCATTAGTTCATAGCCCATATATGGAGTTCCGCG
TTACATAACTTACGGTAAATGGCCCGCCTGGCTGACCGCCCAACGACCCCCGCCCATTGACGTCAATAAT
GACGTATGTTCCCATAGTAACGCCAATAGGGACTTTCCATTGACGTCAATGGGTGGAGTATTTACGGTAA
ACTGCCCACTTGGCAGTACATCAAGTGTATCATATGCCAAGTACGCCCCCTATTGACGTCAATGACGGTA
AATGGCCCGCCTGGCATTATGCCCAGTACATGACCTTATGGGACTTTCCTACTTGGCAGTACATCTACGT
ATTAGTCATCGCTATTACCATGGTCGAGGTGAGCCCCACGTTCTGCTTCACTCTCCCCATCTCCCCCCCC
TCCCCACCCCCAATTTTGTATTTATTTATTTTTTAATTATTTTGTGCAGCGATGGGGGCGGGGGGGGGGG
GGGGCGCGCCCGGCGGGGGGGGGGGGGGGGGGGGGGGGGGGGGGGGAGGCGGAGAGGTGCGGCGGCAGCC
AATCAGAGCGGCGCGCTCCGAAAGTTTCCTTTTATGGCGAGGCGGCGGCGGCGGCGGCCCTATAAAAAGC
GAAGCGCGCGGCGGGCGGGAGTCGCTGCGCGCTGCCTTCGCCCCGTGCCCCGCTCCGCCGCCGCCTCGCG
CCGCCCGCCCCGGCTCTGACTGACCGCGTTACTCCCACAGGTGAGCGGGCGGGACGGCCCTTCTCCTCCG
GGCTGTAATTAGCGCTTGGTTTAATGACGGCTTGTTTCTTTTCTGTGGCTGCGTGAAAGCCTTGAGGGGC
TCCGGGAGGGCCCTTTGTGCGGGGGGAGCGGCTCGGGGGGTGCGTGCGTGTGTGTGTGCGTGGGGAGCGC
CGCGTGCGGCTCCGCGCTGCCCGGCGGCTGTGAGCGCTGCGGGCGCGGCGCGGGGCTTTGTGCGCTCCGC
AGTGTGCGCGAGGGGAGCGCGGCCGGGGGCGGTGCCCCGCGGTGCGGGGGGGGCTGCGAGGGGAACAAAG
GCTGCGTGCGGGGTGTGTGCGTGGGGGGGTGAGCAGGGGGTGTGGGCGCGTCGGTCGGGCTGCAACCCCC
CCTGCACCCCCCTCCCCGAGTTGCTGAGCACGGCCCGGCTTCGGGTGCGGGGCTCCGTACGGGGCGTGGC
GCGGGGCTCGCCGTGCCGGGCGGGGGGTGGCGGCAGGTGGGGGTGCCGGGCGGGGCGGGGCCGCCTCGGG
CCGGGGAGGGCTCGGGGGAGGGGCGCGGCGGCCCCCGGAGCGCCGGCGGCTGTCGAGGCGCGGCGAGCCG
CAGCCATTGCCTTTTATGGTAATCGTGCGAGAGGGCGCAGGGACTTCCTTTGTCCCAAATCTGTGCGGAG
CCGAAATCTGGGAGGCGCCGCCGCACCCCCTCTAGCGGGCGCGGGGCGAAGCGGTGCGGCGCCGGCAGGA
AGGAAATGGGCGGGGAGGGCCTTCGTGCGTCGCCGCGCCGCCGTCCCCTTCTCCCTCTCCAGCCTCGGGG
CTGTCCGCGGGGGGACGGCTGCCTTCGGGGGGGACGGGGCAGGGCGGGGTTCGGCTTCTGGCGTGTGACC
GGCGGCTCTAGAGCCTCTGCTAACCATGTTCATGCCTTCTTCTTTTTCCTACAGCTCCTGGGCAACGTGC
TGGTTATTGTGCTGTCTCATCATTTTGGCAAAGAATTGGGATCCGAATTCTCCACCATGAGAGCCCCGCT
GCTACCGCCGGCGCCGGTGGTGCTGTCGCTCTTGATACTCGGCTCAGGCCATTATGCTGCTGGATTGGAC
CTCAATGACACCTACTCTGGGAAGCGTGAACCATTTTCTGGGGACCACAGTGCTGATGGATTTGAGGTTA
CCTCAAGAAGTGAGATGTCTTCAGGGAGTGAGATTTCCCCTGTGAGTGAAATGCCTTCTAGTAGTGAACC
GTCCTCGGGAGCCGACTATGACTACTCAGAAGAGTATGATAACGAACCACAAATACCTGGCTATATTGTC
GATGATTCAGTCCTCGAGGGAGGAATGGTGAGCAAGGGCGAGGCAGTGATCAAGGAGTTCATGCGGTTCA
AGGTGCACATGGAGGGCTCCATGAACGGCCACGAGTTCGAGATCGAGGGCGAGGGCGAGGGCCGCCCCTA
CGAGGGCACCCAGACCGCCAAGCTGAAGGTGACCAAGGGTGGCCCCCTGCCCTTCTCCTGGGACATCCTG
TCCCCTCAGTTCATGTACGGCTCCAGGGCCTTCACCAAGCACCCCGCCGACATCCCCGACTACTATAAGC
AGTCCTTCCCCGAGGGCTTCAAGTGGGAGCGCGTGATGAACTTCGAGGACGGCGGCGCCGTGACCGTGAC
CCAGGACACCTCCCTGGAGGACGGCACCCTGATCTACAAGGTGAAGCTCCGCGGCACCAACTTCCCTCCT
GACGGCCCCGTAATGCAGAAGAAGACAATGGGCTGGGAAGCGTCCACCGAGCGGTTGTACCCCGAGGACG
GCGTGCTGAAGGGCGACATTAAGATGGCCCTGCGCCTGAAGGACGGAGGCCGCTACCTGGCGGACTTCAA
GACCACCTACAAGGCCAAGAAGCCCGTGCAGATGCCCGGCGCCTACAACGTCGACCGCAAGTTGGACATC
ACCTCCCACAACGAGGACTACACCGTGGTGGAACAGTACGAACGCTCCGAGGGCCGCCACTCCACCGGCG
GCATGGACGAGCTGTACAAGGGAGGCTCGAGCAGAGTTGAACAGGTAGTTAAGCCCCCCCAAAACAAGAC
GGAAAGTGAAAATACTTCAGATAAACCCAAAAGAAAGAAAAAGGGAGGCAAAAATGGAAAAAATAGAAGA
AACAGAAAGAAGAAAAATCCATGTAATGCAGAATTTCAAAATTTCTGCATTCACGGAGAATGCAAATATA
TAGAGCACCTGGAAGCAGTAACATGCAAATGTCAGCAAGAATATTTCGGTGAACGGTGTGGGGAAAAGTC
CATGAAAACTCACAGCATGATTGACAGTAGTTTATCAAAAATTGCATTAGCAGCCATAGCTGCCTTTATG
TCTGCTGTGATCCTCACAGCTGTTGCTGTTATTACAGTCCAGCTTAGAAGACAATACGTCAGGAAATATG
AAGGAGAAGCTGAGGAACGAAAGAAACTTCGACAAGAGAATGGAAATGTACATGCTATAGCAGGCGGATT
CGAAATGGTAAGCAAGGGGGAGGAAGATAATATGGCTTCCCTTCCAGCAACGCACGAATTGCATATCTTT
GGAAGTATTAATGGAGTTGATTTCGACATGGTGGGGCAGGGTACGGGAAACCCAAACGATGGCTATGAAG
AACTTAACCTCAAGTCTACCAAAGGCGATCTCCAATTCTCACCCTGGATATTGGTCCCACACATCGGCTA
CGGGTTCCATCAATACCTGCCTTATCCTGACGGGATGAGTCCTTTTCAAGCTGCTATGGTTGACGGAAGT
GGCTACCAAGTTCACCGCACAATGCAATTTGAGGATGGTGCATCTCTTACGGTTAATTACCGATATACAT
ATGAGGGTTCACACATCAAGGGGGAAGCTCAGGTCAAGGGCACTGGATTTCCCGCAGATGGCCCAGTTAT
GACCAATTCTCTGACCGCAGCCGATTGGTGTCGAAGCAAGAAGACCTACCCTAACGACAAGACTATCATC
TCAACCTTCAAATGGTCCTACACCACAGGTAACGGAAAGCGGTATAGGTCTACAGCTCGGACAACATATA
CCTTTGCGAAGCCTATGGCCGCTAACTATTTGAAAAACCAACCGATGTATGTTTTTCGGAAGACCGAATT
GAAACATTCAAAAACGGAGTTGAATTTCAAAGAGTGGCAGAAGGCATTCACCGACGTAATGGGTATGGAT
GAGTTGTATAAATAAGCGGCGGCCGCTCTAGAGTCGACGGGCCGCGGTAACAATTGTTAACTAACTTAAG
CTAGCAACGGTTTCCCTCTAGCGGGATCAATTCCGCCCCCCCCCCCTAACGTTACTGGCCGAAGCCGCTT
GGAATAAGGCCGGTGTGCGTTTGTCTATATGTTATTTTCCACCATATTGCCGTCTTTTGGCAATGTGAGG
GCCCGGAAACCTGGCCCTGTCTTCTTGACGAGCATTCCTAGGGGTCTTTCCCCTCTCGCCAAAGGAATGC
AAGGTCTGTTGAATGTCGTGAAGGAAGCAGTTCCTCTGGAAGCTTCTTGAAGACAAACAACGTCTGTAGC
GACCCTTTGCAGGCAGCGGAACCCCCCACCTGGCGACAGGTGCCTCTGCGGCCAAAAGCCACGTGTATAA
GATACACCTGCAAAGGCGGCACAACCCCAGTGCCACGTTGTGAGTTGGATAGTTGTGGAAAGAGTCAAAT
GGCTCTCCTCAAGCGTATTCAACAAGGGGCTGAAGGATGCCCAGAAGGTACCCCATTGTATGGGATCTGA
TCTGGGGCCTCGGTGCACATGCTTTACATGTGTTTAGTCGAGGTTAAAAAAACGTCTAGGCCCCCCGAAC
CACGGGGACGTGGTTTTCCTTTGAAAAACACGATAATACCATGGTCATGAAAACATTTAACATTTCTCAA
CAAGATCTAGAATTAGTAGAAGTAGCGACAGAGAAGATTACAATGCTTTATGAGGATAATAAACATCATG
TGGGAGCGGCAATTCGTACGAAAACAGGAGAAATCATTTCGGCAGTACATATTGAAGCGTATATAGGACG
AGTAACTGTTTGTGCAGAAGCCATTGCGATTGGTAGTGCAGTTTCGAATGGACAAAAGGATTTTGACACG
ATTGTAGCTGTTAGACACCCTTATTCTGACGAAGTAGATAGAAGTATTCGAGTGGTAAGTCCTTGTGGTA
TGTGTAGGGAGTTGATTTCAGACTATGCACCAGATTGTTTTGTGTTAATAGAAATGAATGGCAAGTTAGT
CAAAACTACGATTGAAGAACTCATTCCACTCAAATATACCCGAAATTAAAAGTCGAGATGCATCGATGAT
CTAGAGCTCGCTGATCAGCCTCGACTGTGCCTTCTAGTTGCCAGCCATCTGTTGTTTGCCCCTCCCCCGT
GCCTTCCTTGACCCTGGAAGGTGCCACTCCCACTGTCCTTTCCTAATAAAATGAGGAAATTGCATCGCAT
TGTCTGAGTAGGTGTCATTCTATTCTGGGGGGTGGGGTGGGGCAGGACAGCAAGGGGGAGGATTGGGAAG
ACAATAGCAGGCATGCTGGGGATGCGGTGGGCTCTATGGCTTCTGAGGCGGAAAGAACCTGCAGCCCAAG
CTTGGCGTAATCATGGTCATAGCTGTTTCCTGTGTGAAATTGTTATCCGCTCACAATTCCACACAACATA
CGAGCCGGAAGCATAAAGTGTAAAGCCTGGGGTGCCTAATGAGTGAGCTAACTCACATTAATTGCGTTGC
GCTCACTGCCCGCTTTCCAGTCGGGAAACCTGTCGTGCCAGCGGATCTTAAAAGTTTTGTTACTTTATAG
AAGAAATTTTGAGTTTTTGTTTTTTTTTAATAAATAAATAAACATAAATAAATTGTTTGTTGAATTTATT
ATTAGTATGTAAGTGTAAATATAATAAAACTTAATATCTATTCAAATTAATAAATAAACCTCGATATACA
GACCGATAAAACACATGCGTCAATTTTACGCATGATTATCTTTAACGTACGTCACAATATGATTATCTTT
CTAGGGTTAATCTAGTATACGCGTTTAATTAATCCAGCTTTTGTTCCCTTTAGTGAGGGTTAATTGCGCG
CTTGGCGTAATCATGGTCATAGCTGTTTCCTGTGTGAAATTGTTATCCGCTCACAATTCCACACAACATA
CGAGCCGGAAGCATAAAGTGTAAAGCCTGGGGTGCCTAATGAGTGAGCTAACTCACATTAATTGCGTTGC
GCTCACTGCCCGCTTTCCAGTCGGGAAACCTGTCGTGCCAGCTGCATTAATGAATCGGCCAACGCGCGGG
GAGAGGCGGTTTGCGTATTGGGCGCTCTTCCGCTTCCTCGCTCACTGACTCGCTGCGCTCGGTCGTTCGG
CTGCGGCGAGCGGTATCAGCTCACTCAAAGGCGGTAATACGGTTATCCACAGAATCAGGGGATAACGCAG
GAAAGAACATGTGAGCAAAAGGCCAGCAAAAGGCCAGGAACCGTAAAAAGGCCGCGTTGCTGGCGTTTTT
CCATAGGCTCCGCCCCCCTGACGAGCATCACAAAAATCGACGCTCAAGTCAGAGGTGGCGAAACCCGACA
GGACTATAAAGATACCAGGCGTTTCCCCCTGGAAGCTCCCTCGTGCGCTCTCCTGTTCCGACCCTGCCGC
TTACCGGATACCTGTCCGCCTTTCTCCCTTCGGGAAGCGTGGCGCTTTCTCATAGCTCACGCTGTAGGTA
TCTCAGTTCGGTGTAGGTCGTTCGCTCCAAGCTGGGCTGTGTGCACGAACCCCCCGTTCAGCCCGACCGC
TGCGCCTTATCCGGTAACTATCGTCTTGAGTCCAACCCGGTAAGACACGACTTATCGCCACTGGCAGCAG
CCACTGGTAACAGGATTAGCAGAGCGAGGTATGTAGGCGGTGCTACAGAGTTCTTGAAGTGGTGGCCTAA
CTACGGCTACACTAGAAGAACAGTATTTGGTATCTGCGCTCTGCTGAAGCCAGTTACCTTCGGAAAAAGA
GTTGGTAGCTCTTGATCCGGCAAACAAACCACCGCTGGTAGCGGTGGTTTTTTTGTTTGCAAGCAGCAGA
TTACGCGCAGAAAAAAAGGATCTCAAGAAGATCCTTTGATCTTTTCTACGGGGTCTGACGCTCAGTGGAA
CGAAAACTCACGTTAAGGGATTTTGGTCATGAGATTATCAAAAAGGATCTTCACCTAGATCCTTTTAAAT
TAAAAATGAAGTTTTAAATCAATCTAAAGTATATATGAGTAAACTTGGTCTGACAGTTACCAATGCTTAA
TCAGTGAGGCACCTATCTCAGCGATCTGTCTATTTCGTTCATCCATAGTTGCCTGACTCCCCGTCGTGTA
GATAACTACGATACGGGAGGGCTTACCATCTGGCCCCAGTGCTGCAATGATACCGCGAGACCCACGCTCA
CCGGCTCCAGATTTATCAGCAATAAACCAGCCAGCCGGAAGGGCCGAGCGCAGAAGTGGTCCTGCAACTT
TATCCGCCTCCATCCAGTCTATTAATTGTTGCCGGGAAGCTAGAGTAAGTAGTTCGCCAGTTAATAGTTT
GCGCAACGTTGTTGCCATTGCTACAGGCATCGTGGTGTCACGCTCGTCGTTTGGTATGGCTTCATTCAGC
TCCGGTTCCCAACGATCAAGGCGAGTTACATGATCCCCCATGTTGTGCAAAAAAGCGGTTAGCTCCTTCG
GTCCTCCGATCGTTGTCAGAAGTAAGTTGGCCGCAGTGTTATCACTCATGGTTATGGCAGCACTGCATAA
TTCTCTTACTGTCATGCCATCCGTAAGATGCTTTTCTGTGACTGGTGAGTACTCAACCAAGTCATTCTGA
GAATAGTGTATGCGGCGACCGAGTTGCTCTTGCCCGGCGTCAATACGGGATAATACCGCGCCACATAGCA
GAACTTTAAAAGTGCTCATCATTGGAAAACGTTCTTCGGGGCGAAAACTCTCAAGGATCTTACCGCTGTT
GAGATCCAGTTCGATGTAACCCACTCGTGCACCCAACTGATCTTCAGCATCTTTTACTTTCACCAGCGTT
TCTGGGTGAGCAAAAACAGGAAGGCAAAATGCCGCAAAAAAGGGAATAAGGGCGACACGGAAATGTTGAA
TACTCATACTCTTCCTTTTTCAATATTATTGAAGCATTTATCAGGGTTATTGTCTCATGAGCGGATACAT
ATTTGAATGTATTTAGAAAAATAAACAAATAGGGGTTCCGCGCACATTTCCCCGAAAAGTGCCAC
